>Addgene plasmid #237061 | SmBiT-NRAS (Q61R) BiBiT-Ready Vector | addgene full sequence | sequence record 476784 | Addgene NGS Result
AAGACGCGTTAATTAAGACGTCGGCAGTGAAAAAAATGCTTTATTTGTGAAATTTGTGATGCTATTGCTT
TATTTGTAACCATTATAAGCTGCAATAAACAAGTTAACAACAACAATTGCATTCATTTTATGTTTCAGGT
TCAGGGGGAGGTGTGGGAGGTTTTTTAAAGCAAGTAAAACCTCTACAAATGTGGTATGGCTGATTATGAT
CCGCGGCCGCAATACGTCGACGTTATCAGCTGACTTCGTACGAGAGCCTAGGATTATGGCGCGCCACTAG
TTATTAATAGTAATCAATTACGGGGTCATTAGTTCATAGCCCATATATGGAGTTCCGCGTTACATAACTT
ACGGTAAATGGCCCGCCTGGCTGACCGCCCAACGACCCCCGCCCATTGACGTCAATAATGACGTATGTTC
CCATAGTAACGCCAATAGGGACTTTCCATTGACGTCAATGGGTGGAGTATTTACGGTAAACTGCCCACTT
GGCAGTACATCAAGTGTATCATATGCCAAGTCCGCCCCCTATTGACGTCAATGACGGTAAATGGCCCGCC
TGGCATTATGCCCAGTACATGACCTTACGGGACTTTCCTACTTGGCAGTACATCTACGTATTAGTCATCG
CTATTACCATGGTGATGCGGTTTTGGCAGTACACCAATGGGCGTGGATAGCGGTTTGACTCACGGGGATT
TCCAAGTCTCCACCCCATTGACGTCAATGGGAGTTTGTTTTGGCACCAAAATCAACGGGACTTTCCAAAA
TGTCGTAATAACCCCGCCCCGTTGACGCAAATGGGCGGTAGGCGTGTACGGTGGGAGGTCTATATAAGCA
GAGCTGGTTTAGTGAACCGTCAGATCACTAGAAGCTTTATTGCGGTAGTTTATCACAGTTAAATTGCTAA
CGCAGTCAGTGCTTCTGACACAACAGTCTCGAACTTAAGCTGCAGAAGTTGGTCGTGAGGCACTGGGCAG
GTAAGTATCAAGGTTACAAGACAGGTTTAAGGAGACCAATAGAAACTGGGCTTGTCGAGACAGAGAAGAC
TCTTGCGTTTCTGATAGGCACCTATTGGTCTTACTGACATCCACTTTGCCTTTCTCTCCACAGGTGTCCA
CTCCCAGTTCAATTACAGCTCTTAAGGCTAGAGTATTAATACGACTCACTATAGGGCTAGCGCTCACCAT
GGTGACCGGCTACCGGCTGTTCGAGGAGATTCTCGGGAGCTCCGGTGGTGGCGGGAGCGGAGGTGGAGGC
TCGAGCGGTGCGATCGCCATGACTGAGTACAAACTGGTGGTGGTTGGAGCAGGTGGTGTTGGGAAAAGCG
CACTGACAATCCAGCTAATCCAGAACCACTTTGTAGATGAATATGATCCCACCATAGAGGATTCTTACAG
AAAACAAGTGGTTATAGATGGTGAAACCTGTTTGTTGGACATACTGGATACAGCTGGAAGAGAAGAGTAC
AGTGCCATGAGAGACCAATACATGAGGACAGGCGAAGGCTTCCTCTGTGTATTTGCCATCAATAATAGCA
AGTCATTTGCGGATATTAACCTCTACAGGGAGCAGATTAAGCGAGTAAAAGACTCGGATGATGTACCTAT
GGTGCTAGTGGGAAACAAGTGTGATTTGCCAACAAGGACAGTTGATACAAAACAAGCCCACGAACTGGCC
AAGAGTTACGGGATTCCATTCATTGAAACCTCAGCCAAGACCAGACAGGGTGTTGAAGATGCTTTTTACA
CACTGGTAAGAGAAATACGCCAGTACCGAATGAAAAAACTCAACAGCAGTGATGATGGGACTCAGGGTTG
TATGGGATTGCCATGTGTGGTGATGTAAGTTTAAACGAATTCGGGCTCGGTACCCGGGGATCCTCTAGAG
TCGACCTGCAGGCATGCAAGCTGATTTGGCTGCTGCCACCGCTGAGCAAGGCCGCTTCGAGCAGACATGA
TAAGATACATTGATGAGTTTGGACAAACCACAACTAGAATGCAGTGAAAAAAATGCTTTATTTGTGAAAT
TTGTGATGCTATTGCTTTATTTGTAACCATTATAAGCTGCAATAAACAAGTTAACAACAACAATTGCATT
CATTTTATGTTTCAGGTTCAGGGGGAGATGTGGGAGGTTTTTTTAAGCAAGTAAAACCTCTACAAATGTG
GTAAAATCTTAATTAAGAATTCTAATATAACTTCGTATAGCATACATTATACGAAGTTATGGATCCACTG
TTGACAATTAATCATCGGCATAGTATATCGGCATAGTATAATACGACAAGGTGAGGAACTAAACCCAGGA
GGCAGATCATGATTGAACAAGATGGATTGCACGCAGGTTCTCCGGCCGCTTGGGTGGAGAGGCTATTCGG
CTATGACTGGGCACAACAGACAATCGGCTGCTCTGATGCCGCCGTGTTCCGGCTGTCAGCGCAGGGGCGC
CCGGTTCTTTTTGTCAAGACCGACCTGTCCGGTGCCCTGAATGAACTGCAGGACGAGGCAGCGCGGCTAT
CGTGGCTGGCCACGACGGGCGTTCCTTGCGCAGCTGTGCTCGACGTTGTCACTGAAGCGGGAAGGGACTG
GCTGCTATTGGGCGAAGTGCCGGGGCAGGATCTCCTGTCATCTCACCTTGCTCCTGCCGAGAAAGTATCC
ATCATGGCTGATGCAATGCGGCGGCTGCATACGCTTGATCCGGCTACCTGCCCATTCGACCACCAAGCGA
AACATCGCATCGAGCGAGCACGTACTCGGATGGAAGCCGGTCTTGTCGATCAGGATGATCTGGACGAAGA
GCATCAGGGGCTCGCGCCAGCCGAACTGTTCGCCAGGCTCAAGGCGCGCATGCCCGACGGCGAGGATCTC
GTCGTGACCCATGGCGATGCCTGCTTGCCGAATATCATGGTGGAAAATGGCCGCTTTTCTGGATTCATCG
ACTGTGGCCGGCTGGGTGTGGCGGACCGCTATCAGGACATAGCGTTGGCTACCCGTGATATTGCTGAAGA
GCTTGGCGGCGAATGGGCTGACCGCTTCCTCGTGCTTTACGGTATCGCCGCTCCCGATTCGCAGCGCATC
GCCTTCTATCGCCTTCTTGACGAGTTCTTCTGATTCGAAATGACCGACCAAGCGACGCCCAACCGGTATC
AGCTCACTCAAAGGCGGTAATACGGTTATCCACAGAATCAGGGGATAACGCAGGAAAGAACATGTGAGCA
AAAGGCCAGCAAAAGGCCAGGAACCGTAAAAAGGCCGCGTTGCTGGCGTTTTTCCATAGGCTCCGCCCCC
CTGACGAGCATCACAAAAATCGACGCTCAAGTCAGAGGTGGCGAAACCCGACAGGACTATAAAGATACCA
GGCGTTTCCCCCTGGAAGCTCCCTCGTGCGCTCTCCTGTTCCGACCCTGCCGCTTACCGGATACCTGTCC
GCCTTTCTCCCTTCGGGAAGCGTGGCGCTTTCTCATAGCTCACGCTGTAGGTATCTCAGTTCGGTGTAGG
TCGTTCGCTCCAAGCTGGGCTGTGTGCACGAACCCCCCGTTCAGCCCGACCGCTGCGCCTTATCCGGTAA
CTATCGTCTTGAGTCCAACCCGGTAAGACACGACTTATCGCCACTGGCAGCAGCCACTGGTAACAGGATT
AGCAGAGCGAGGTATGTAGGCGGTGCTACAGAGTTCTTGAAGTGGTGGCCTAACTACGGCTACACTAGAA
GGACAGTATTTGGTATCTGCGCTCTGCTGAAGCCAGTTACCTTCGGAAAAAGAGTTGGTAGCTCTTGATC
CGGCAAACAAACCACCGCTGGTAGCGGTGGTTTTTTTGTTTGCAAGCAGCAGATTACGCGCAGAAAAAAA
GGATTTCAAGAAGATCCTTTGATCTTTTCTACGGGGTCTGACGCTCAGTGGAACGAAAACTCACGTTAAG
GGATTTTGGTCATGAGATTATCAAAAAGGATCTTCACCTAGATCCTTTTATAGTCCGGAATCGTCACACA
AAAAACCAACACACAGATGTAATGAAAATAAAGATATTTTATTGCGGCCATCGTGATGGCTAGAGTTTAG
CCCTCCCACACATAACCAGAGGGCAGCAATTCACGAATCCCAACTGCCGTCGGCTGTCCATCACTGTCCT
TCACTATGGCTTTGATCCCAGGATGCAGATCGAGAAGCACCTGTCGGCACCGTCCGCAGGGGCTCAAGAT
GCCCCTGTTCTCATTTCCGATCGCGACGATACAAGTCAGGTTGCCAGCTGCCGCAGCAGCAGCAGTGCCC
AGCACCACGAGTTCTGCACAAGGTCCCCCAGTAAAATGATATACATTGACACCAGTGAAGATGCGGCCGT
CGCTAGAGAGAGCTGCGCTGGCGACGCTGTAGTCTTCAGAGATGGGGATGCTGTTGATTGTAGCCGTTGC
TCTTTCAATGAGGGTGGATTCTTCTTGAGACAAAGGCTTGGCCATGGTGGCGCTAGTGTCAGAAGAATCG
AGCTTTTTGCAAAAGCCTAGGCCTCCAAAAAAGCCTCCTCACTACTTCTGGAATAGCTCAGAGGCCGAGG
CGGCCTCGGCCTCTGCATAAATAAAAAAAATTAGTCAGCCATGGGGCGGAGAATGGGCGGAACTGGGCGG
AGTTAGGGGCGGGATGGGCGGAGTTAGGGGCGGGACTATGGTTGCTGACTAATTGAGATGCATGCTTTGC
ATACTTCTGCCTGCTGGGGAGCCTGGGGACTTTCCACACCTGGTTGCTGACTAATTGAGATGCATGCTTT
GCATACTTCTGCCTGCTGGGGAGCCTGGGGACTTTCCACACCCTAACTGACACACATTCCACAGCTGGTT
CTTTCCGCCTCAGAAGGTACCTAACCAAGTTCCTCTTTCAGAGGTTATTTCAGGCCATGGTGCTGCGC
Features (pLannotate 1.2.2; 17 found; start..end, strand, type, name):
     24..105     -  polyA_signal   SV40 poly(A) signal: SV40 polyadenylation signal
    128..211     -  CDS            large T antigen (fragment): large T antigen from SV40 (simian virus 40)
    276..641     +  enhancer       CMV enhancer: human cytomegalovirus immediate early enhancer
    643..842     +  promoter       CMV promoter: human cytomegalovirus (CMV) immediate early promoter
    981..1113    +  intron         chimeric intron: chimera between introns from human β-globin and immunoglobulin heavy chain genes
   1157..1175    +  promoter       T7 promoter: promoter for bacteriophage T7 RNA polymerase
   1279..1845    +  CDS            NRAS: RASN_HUMAN - Also known as HRAS1. Experimental evidence at protein level: Swiss-Prot protein existence level 1. Ras proteins bind GDP/GTP and possess intrinsic GTPase activity. From Homo sapiens (Human).
   1857..1912    +  misc_feature   MCS: pUC18/19 multiple cloning site
   1961..2082    -  polyA_signal   SV40 poly(A) signal: SV40 polyadenylation signal
   2105..2173    -  CDS            large T antigen (fragment): large T antigen from SV40 (simian virus 40)
   2197..2230    +  protein_bind   loxP: Cre-mediated recombination occurs in the 8-bp core sequence (GCATACAT). Cre recombinase
   2240..2287    +  promoter       EM7 promoter: synthetic bacterial promoter&nbsp
   2319..3110    +  CDS            neo: KKA2_KLEPN - Also known as kan, nptII. Experimental evidence at protein level: Swiss-Prot protein existence level 1. Resistance to kanamycin, neomycin, paromomycin, ribostamycin, butirosin and gentamicin B. From Klebsiella pneumoniae.
   3271..3859    -  rep_origin     ori: high-copy-number ColE1/pMB1/pBR322/pUC origin of replication
   3985..4033    -  polyA_signal   poly(A) signal: synthetic polyadenylation signal
   4057..4455    -  CDS            BSD: blasticidin S deaminase; Aspergillus terreus BSD; confers resistance to blasticidin
   4486..4843    -  promoter       SV40 promoter: SV40 enhancer and early promoter
