[The description below was written by a language model from this plasmid's Addgene catalogue record and pLannotate feature annotations shown in this document.]
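Description:
SmBiT-NRAS (Q61R) BiBiT-Ready Vector is a 4.9 kb mammalian expression plasmid built on the pFN218K SmBiT CMV-Blast Flexi backbone. It is maintained in E. coli at high copy through a ColE1/pUC-type origin and selected with kanamycin, which is provided by a neo/nptII coding sequence driven by the synthetic bacterial EM7 promoter. A single loxP site lies just upstream of this cassette; the record does not say what it is intended for. For selection in mammalian cells, a separate cassette on the opposite strand places the blasticidin S deaminase gene (BSD) under the SV40 enhancer/early promoter, terminated by a synthetic polyadenylation signal.

The payload is human NRAS carrying the Q61R substitution, a well-known oncogenic change that impairs GTP hydrolysis and keeps the GTPase in its active state. It is fused at its N terminus to SmBiT, the small peptide component of the split NanoLuc (NanoBiT) luciferase system. The tag is supplied by the backbone and is not annotated separately in the feature table, but presumably lies in the gap between the T7 promoter and the NRAS coding sequence. Transcription is driven by the CMV immediate-early enhancer and promoter, followed by a chimeric β-globin/immunoglobulin intron that typically improves expression. An SV40 poly(A) signal sits downstream of the insert and a short pUC-type polylinker remnant. The T7 promoter ahead of the open reading frame would also permit in vitro transcription.

The stated purpose is expression of the SmBiT-NRAS (Q61R) fusion in mammalian cells. Such a fusion is normally paired with a LgBiT-tagged partner so that luminescence reports their proximity or interaction, although the record does not define the specific "BiBiT" assay format.
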