Addgene plasmid #237061: SmBiT-NRAS (Q61R) BiBiT-Ready Vector
Purpose: Express SmBiT-NRAS (Q61R) Fusion Protein in Mammalian Cells under a CMV promoter
Depositing lab: Promega Corporation.
Backbone
  Vector backbone: pFN218K SmBiT CMV-BlastFlexi Vector
  Vector type: Mammalian Expression
  Selectable markers: Blasticidin
Growth in bacteria
  Bacterial resistance: Kanamycin, 50 μg/mL
  Growth temperature: 37°C
  Growth strain: DH5alpha
  Copy number: High Copy
Gene/Insert
  Gene/Insert name: NRAS
  Species: H. sapiens (human)
  Mutation: Q61R
  Entrez Gene: NRAS (a.k.a. ALPS4, CMNS, KRAS, N-ras, NCMS, NRAS1, NS6)
  Promoter: CMV
  Tag / fusion protein: SmBiT (N terminal on backbone)
  Cloning method: Other
Terms and licenses: Academic/Nonprofit Terms; Industry Terms
How to cite: SmBiT-NRAS (Q61R) BiBiT-Ready Vector was a gift from Promega Corporation (Addgene plasmid # 237061 ; http://n2t.net/addgene:237061 ; RRID:Addgene_237061)
